>Addgene plasmid #74918 | pPB-CAG-Dest-pA-pgk-bsd | addgene partial sequence | sequence record 148069 | M13-F20 5'-TGTAAAACGACGGCCAGT-3'
TACCTTAACCCTAGAAAGATAGTCTGCGTAAAATTGACGCATGCATTCTTGAAATATTGCTCTCTCTTTC
TAAATAGCGCGAATCCGTCGCTGTGCATTTAGGACATCTCAGTCGCCGCTTGGAGCTCCCGTGAGGCGTG
CTTGTCAATGCGGTAAGTGTCACTGATTTTGAACTATAACGACCGCGTGAGTCAAAATGACGCATGATTA
TCTTTTACGTGACTTTTAAGATTTAACTCATACGATAATTATATTGTTATTTCATGTTCTACTTACGTGA
TAACTTATTATATATATATTTTCTTGTTATAGATATCATAACTTCGTATAATGTATGCTATACGAAGTTA
TGCGGCCCTCGACATTGATTATTGACTAGTTATTAATAGTAATCAATTACGGGGTCATTAGTTCATAGCC
CATATATGGAGTTCCGCGTTACATAACTTACGGTAAATGGCCCGCCTGGCTGACCGCCCAACGACCCCCG
CCCATTGACGTCAATAATGACGTATGTTCCCATAGTAACGCCAATAGGGACTTTCCATTGACGTCAATGG
GTGGAGTATTTACGGTAAACTGCCCACTTGGCAGTACATCAAGTGTATCATATGCCAAGTACGCCCCCTA
TTGACGTCAATGACGGTAAATGGCCCGCCTGGCATTATGCCCAGTACATGACCTTATGGGACTTTCCTAC
TTGGCAGTACATCTACGTATTAGTCATCGCTATTACCATGGTCGAGGTGAGCCCCACGTTCTGCTTCACT
CTCCCCAT
