>Addgene plasmid #74918 | pPB-CAG-Dest-pA-pgk-bsd | addgene partial sequence | sequence record 148070 | M13-Rev 5'-CAGGAAACAGCTATGACC-3'
ACAAAGCAAGTAAAACCTCTACAGATGTGATATGGCTGATTATGATCATTACTTATCTAGTTAACCCTCC
CACACATAACCAGAGGGCAGCAATTCACGAATCCCAACTGCCGTCGGCTGTCCATCACTGTCCTTCACTA
TGGCTTTGATCCCAGGATGCAGATCGAGAAGCACCTGTCGGCACCGTCCGCAGGGGCTCAAGATGCCCCT
GTTCTCATTTCCGATCGCGACGATACAAGTCAGGTTGCCAGCTGCCGCAGCAGCAGCAGTGCCCAGCACC
ACGAGTTCTGCACAAGGTCCCCCAGTAAAATGATATACATTGACACCAGTGAAGATGCGGCCGTCGCTAG
AGAGAGCTGCGCTGGCGACGCTGTAGTCTTCAGAGATGGGGATGCTGTTGATTGTAGCCGTTGCTCTTTC
AATGAGGGTGGATTCTTCTTGAGACAAAGGCATGGTTGTGGCCATATTATCATCGTGTTTTTCAAAGGAA
AACCACGTCCCCGTGGTTCGGGGGGCCTAGACGTTTTTTTAACCTCGACTAAACACATGTAAAGC
