[The description below was written by a language model from this plasmid's Addgene catalogue record.]
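Description:
pPB-CAG-Dest-pA-pgk-bsd is an empty Gateway destination vector built on the pPB-CAG piggyBac backbone for transgene expression in mammalian cells. It carries no gene of interest. As its name indicates, a Gateway destination cassette sits downstream of the CAG promoter, a strong synthetic promoter widely used for constitutive expression, and is followed by a polyadenylation signal (pA). An open reading frame held in a compatible entry clone can be moved into this position by LR recombination, replacing the destination cassette and placing the insert under CAG control. A second unit, again read from the name, uses the PGK promoter to drive a blasticidin resistance gene (bsd), consistent with blasticidin being the recorded mammalian selectable marker.

As a piggyBac vector, the expression and selection cassettes are expected to lie between piggyBac transposon terminal repeats. Co-delivery with a source of piggyBac transposase then integrates them into the host genome, allowing stable lines to be selected with blasticidin. In bacteria the plasmid is selected with ampicillin and chloramphenicol and is propagated in a ccdB-resistant strain. This fits a standard Gateway cassette carrying a chloramphenicol resistance marker and the ccdB counter-selection gene, which eliminates non-recombined parental plasmid in ordinary strains after the LR reaction.

No feature table is provided, so the origin of replication, the exact att sites and the arrangement of the transposon ends are not stated, and the copy number is recorded as unknown. The vector was deposited in connection with work on the induction of pluripotency, where such backbones serve for stable expression of factors of interest.
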