Addgene plasmid #74918: pPB-CAG-Dest-pA-pgk-bsd
Purpose: (Empty Backbone) Gateway destination piggyBac vector
Depositing lab: Jose Silva. Depositing organization: University of Cambridge. Publication: MBD3/NuRD facilitates induction of pluripotency in a context-dependent manner. dos Santos RL, Tosti L, Radzisheuskaya A, Caballero IM, Kaji K, Hendrich B, Silva JC. Cell Stem Cell. 2014 Jul 3;15(1):102-10. doi: 10.1016/j.stem.2014.04.019. Epub 2014 May 15. PubMed 24835571.
Backbone
  Vector backbone: pPB-CAG
  Vector type: Mammalian Expression
  Selectable markers: Blasticidin
Growth in bacteria
  Bacterial resistance: Chloramphenicol and Ampicillin, 25 & 100 μg/mL
  Growth temperature: 37°C
  Growth strain: ccdB Survival
  Copy number: Unknown
Gene/Insert
  Gene/Insert name: None
Terms and licenses: Academic/Nonprofit Terms; Industry Terms: Not Available to Industry
How to cite: pPB-CAG-Dest-pA-pgk-bsd was a gift from Jose Silva (Addgene plasmid # 74918 ; http://n2t.net/addgene:74918 ; RRID:Addgene_74918)
